Addgene plasmid #219769: pNK091
Purpose: MoClo-compatible Level P vector carrying fungal bioluminescence system lacking luciferase gene
Depositing lab: Karen Sarkisyan. Depositing organization: Light Bio. Publication: Non-invasive imaging of salicylic and jasmonic acid activities in planta. Balakireva AV, Karataeva TA, Karampelias M, Mitiouchkina TY, Macháček J, Shakhova ES, Perfilov MM, Belozerova OA, Palkina KA, Drazna N, Vondrakova Z, Fleiss A, Fakhranurova LI, Markina NM, Morozov VV, Bugaeva EN, Delnova GM, Choob VV, Yampolsky IV, Petrášek J, Mishin AS, Sarkisyan KS. bioRxiv 2025.02.17.636591; doi: https://doi.org/10.1101/2025.02.17.636591.
Backbone
  Vector backbone: MoClo Level P
  Backbone size w/o insert (bp): 6761
  Vector type: Plant Expression, Synthetic Biology
Growth in bacteria
  Bacterial resistance: Kanamycin, 50 μg/mL
  Growth temperature: 37°C
  Growth strain: DH5alpha
  Copy number: High Copy
Gene/Insert
  Gene/Insert name: pNos-KanR-ocsT | p35S-nnHispS-ocsT | pCmYLCV-npgA-ATPT | p35S-nnCPH-ocsT | pFMV-nnH3H-nosT
  Species: Synthetic
  Insert size (bp): 12820
  Promoter: pNos-KanR-ocsT | p35S-nnHispS-ocsT | pCmYLCV-npgA-ATPT | p35S-nnCPH-ocsT | pFMV-nnH3H-nosT
  Cloning method: Restriction Enzyme; 5′ cloning site BbsI (destroyed during cloning); 3′ cloning site BbsI (destroyed during cloning)
  Sequencing primers: 5′ ggtggatgcagtgggccccactctgt; 3′ aaccacttcgtgtccctcggtcaca
Terms and licenses: Academic/Nonprofit Terms; Industry Terms: Not Available to Industry
Depositor comments: Please visit https://doi.org/10.1101/2025.02.17.636591 for bioRxiv preprint.
How to cite: pNK091 was a gift from Karen Sarkisyan (Addgene plasmid # 219769 ; http://n2t.net/addgene:219769 ; RRID:Addgene_219769)
