[The description below was written by a language model from this plasmid's Addgene catalogue record and pLannotate feature annotations shown in this document.]
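Description:
pNK091 is a MoClo-compatible Level P binary vector for plant expression and synthetic biology, carrying a multigene T-DNA that encodes the fungal bioluminescence pathway without its luciferase gene. The backbone combines a high-copy ColE1/pUC-type origin for E. coli with the pVS1 replicon (oriV, RepA and the StaA stability protein), which typically supports maintenance in Agrobacterium. Bacterial selection is by kanamycin through an aphA-3 aminoglycoside phosphotransferase. Nopaline-type left and right border repeats delimit the region intended for transfer into plant cells. The multigene insert was assembled through BbsI sites that were destroyed during cloning.

Reading from the left border, the T-DNA contains five transcription units. The first is a plant selection cassette, with the NOS promoter and TMV Ω leader driving nptII (kanamycin/neomycin/G418 resistance), ended by the OCS terminator. It is followed by p35S-nnHispS-ocsT, pCmYLCV-npgA-ATPT, p35S-nnCPH-ocsT and pFMV-nnH3H-nosT. The automated annotation recognises npgA, the Aspergillus nidulans 4'-phosphopantetheinyl transferase that activates carrier-protein domains. It also picks up the 35S promoters with Ω translational enhancers, the OCS and NOS terminators, and a figwort mosaic virus fragment that corresponds to the FMV promoter region. The nnHispS, nnCPH and nnH3H coding sequences and the CmYLCV promoter are not labelled, so these are known only from the catalogue entry. In the fungal bioluminescence system, these genes correspond to hispidin synthase, caffeylpyruvate hydrolase and hispidin-3-hydroxylase, which make and recycle the luciferin.

Because the luciferase is omitted, the construct constitutively supplies the substrate-producing part of the pathway while leaving the light-emitting step to be provided separately. The associated publication concerns non-invasive imaging of salicylic and jasmonic acid activity in plants, which suggests the luciferase could be placed under a promoter of interest, although the record does not say so directly.
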