Features (pLannotate 1.2.2; 24 found; start..end, strand, type, name):
    187..894     +  terminator     OCS terminator: octopine synthase terminator
   1388..2419    +  CDS            npgA: PPTA_EMENI - Also known as cfwA. Experimental evidence at protein level: Swiss-Prot protein existence level 1. Transfers the 4'-phosphopantetheine moiety from coenzyme A to a Ser of an acyl-carrier-protein. The enzyme is able to transfer the cofactor to a broad range of enzymes with acyl- or peptidyl-carrier protein domains. Required for primary biological processes such as growth and asexual/sexual development, and activates target enzymes involved in the synthesis of metabolites such as fatty acids, polyketides and nonribosomal peptides, lysine, siderophore, penicillin, sterigmatocystin, sha
   3037..3382    +  promoter       CaMV 35S promoter: strong constitutive promoter from cauliflower mosaic virus
   3334..3380    +  promoter       minimal CaMV 35S promoter: minimal 35S promoter from cauliflower mosaic virus
   3411..3464    +  misc_feature   TMV Ω: translational enhancer from the tobacco mosaic virus 5'-leader sequence (Gallie et al., 1988)
   4400..5107    +  terminator     OCS terminator: octopine synthase terminator
   5137..5676    +  CDS            IBMP_FMVD (fragment): Protein inferred from homology: Swiss-Prot protein existence level 3. Enhances the translation of downstream ORFs on polycistronic mRNAs derived from figwort mosaic virus. From Figwort mosaic virus (strain DxS) (FMV).
   7014..7266    +  terminator     NOS terminator: nopaline synthase terminator and poly(A) signal
   7336..7360    +  misc_feature   RB T-DNA repeat: right border repeat from nopaline C58 T-DNA
   7483..8071    -  rep_origin     ori: high-copy-number ColE1/pMB1/pBR322/pUC origin of replication
   8242..9036    -  CDS            KanR: aminoglycoside phosphotransferase; aphA-3; confers resistance to kanamycin
   9037..9141    -  promoter       AmpR promoter: bla
   9158..9218    -  rep_origin     oriV (fragment): incP origin of replication
   9424..9618    -  rep_origin     pVS1 oriV: origin of replication for the Pseudomonas plasmid pVS1 (Heeb et al., 2000)
   9684..10757   -  CDS            pVS1 RepA: replication protein from the Pseudomonas plasmid pVS1 (Heeb et al., 2000)
  11186..11815   -  CDS            pVS1 StaA: stability protein from the Pseudomonas plasmid pVS1 (Heeb et al., 2000)
  12079..12103   +  misc_feature   LB T-DNA repeat: left border repeat from nopaline C58 T-DNA
  12287..12466   +  promoter       NOS promoter: nopaline synthase promoter
  12497..12551   +  misc_feature   TMV Ω: translational enhancer from the tobacco mosaic virus 5'-leader sequence (Gallie et al., 1988)
  12557..13347   +  CDS            NeoR/KanR (fragment): aminoglycoside phosphotransferase from Tn5; aph(3')-II (or nptII); confers resistance to neomycin, kanamycin, and G418 (Geneticin®)
  13374..14079   +  terminator     OCS terminator: octopine synthase terminator
  14181..14526   +  promoter       CaMV 35S promoter: strong constitutive promoter from cauliflower mosaic virus
  14478..14524   +  promoter       minimal CaMV 35S promoter: minimal 35S promoter from cauliflower mosaic virus
  14555..14608   +  misc_feature   TMV Ω: translational enhancer from the tobacco mosaic virus 5'-leader sequence (Gallie et al., 1988)
>Addgene plasmid #219769 | pNK091 | addgene full sequence | sequence record 438210 | Addgene NGS Result
GATTTGTCAGAATCATTGAACGCTCTTGGGATGGACTCCATCATGTTCGCACAGTTGAGAAAGAGGATAG
GCGAAGGGCTTGGATTGAGTGTTCCTATGGTTTTTCTGTCAGACGCTTTCTCCATAGGTGAAATGGTTAG
CAACCTGGTGGAACAGGCTGAGGCTTCCGAGGACAACTAGCTTGTCCTGCTTTAATGAGATATGCGAGAA
GCCTATGATCGCATGATATTTGCTTTCAATTCTGTTGTGCACGTTGTAAAAAACCTGAGCATGTGTAGCT
CAGATCCTTACCGCCGGTTTCGGTTCATTCTAATGAATATATCACCCGTTACTATCGTATTTTTATGAAT
AATATTCTCCGTTCAATTTACTGATTGTACCCTACTACTTATATGTACAATATTAAAATGAAAACAATAT
ATTGTGCTGAATAGGTTTATAGCGACATCTATGATAGAGCGCCACAATAACAAACAATTGCGTTTTATTA
TTACAAATCCAATTTTAAAAAAAGCGGCAGAACCGGTCAAACCTAAAAGACTGATTACATAAATCTTATT
CAAATTTCAAAAGTGCCCCAGGGGCTAGTATCTACGACACACCGAGCGGCGAACTAATAACGCTCACTGA
AGGGAACTCCGGTTCCCCGCCGGCGCGCATGGGTGAGATTCCTTGAAGTTGAGTATTGGCCGTCCGCTCT
ACCGAAAGTTACGGGCACCATTCAACCCGGTCCAGCACGGCGGCCGGGTAACCGACTTGCTGCCCCGAGA
ATTATGCAGCATTTTTTTGGTGTATGTGGGCCCCAAATGAAGTGCAGGTCAAACCTTGACAGTGACGACA
AATCGTTGGGCGGGTCCAGGGCGAATTTTGCGACAACATGTCGAGGCTCAGCAGGACCGCTACTAGAATT
CGAGCTCGGAGTGGCAGACATACTGTCCCACAAATGAAGATGGAATCTGTAAAAGAAAACGCGTGAAATA
ATGCGTCTGACAAAGGTTAGGTCGGCTGCCTTTAATCAATACCAAAGTGGTCCCTACCACGATGGAAAAA
CTGTGCAGTCGGTTTGGCTTTTTCTGACGAACAAATAAGATTCGTGGCCGACAGGTGGGGGTCCACCATG
TGAAGGCATCTTCAGACTCCAATAATGGAGCAATGACGTAAGGGCTTACGAAATAAGTAAGGGTAGTTTG
GGAAATGTCCACTCACCCGTCAGTCTATAAATACTTAGCCCCTCCCTCATTGTTAAGGGAGCAAAATCTC
AGAGAGATAGTCCTAGAGAGAGAAAGAGAGCAAGTAGCCTAGAAGTAGTCAAGGCGGCGAAGTATTCAGG
CAGGTGGCCAGGAAGAAGAAAAGCCAAGACGACGAAAACAGGTAAGAGCTAAGCTTAATGGTCCAAGACA
CCTCAAGCGCTAGTACCAGTCCAATTTTGACAAGATGGTATATAGATACTAGACCTTTGACTGCTTCTAC
CGCAGCCTTGCCACTGTTGGAAACTCTGCAGCCTGCAGACCAGATAAGTGTCCAAAAGTACTACCATCTG
AAGGATAAGCATATGTCTCTCGCATCCAATCTTCTCAAGTACTTGTTTGTTCACAGGAATTGCCGAATCC
CATGGTCTAGCATTGTAATATCAAGAACTCCAGATCCCCATAGAAGGCCCTGTTATATACCACCCTCTGG
TTCTCAAGAGGACAGCTTTAAGGATGGCTACACTGGAATTAATGTCGAGTTCAACGTATCCCATCAAGCA
AGCATGGTGGCAATAGCAGGCACTGCATTTACACCCAACTCTGGAGGTGATTCCAAACTTAAGCCAGAGG
TTGGCATAGACATTACTTGCGTGAATGAGCGACAGGGGCGAAACGGTGAGGAGCGATCCCTTGAAAGTTT
GAGGCAGTACATAGATATTTTCTCAGAGGTTTTTTCCACCGCAGAGATGGCAAACATCAGAAGATTGGAT
GGGGTGTCATCAAGCTCCTTGAGCGCCGATAGGTTGGTGGACTATGGTTACCGATTGTTTTACACTTATT
GGGCTCTTAAGGAAGCATACATCAAGATGACAGGGGAAGCCCTGCTGGCACCATGGCTCAGGGAGTTGGA
ATTTAGTAATGTCGTTGCCCCAGCAGCAGTGGCCGAATCCGGAGATTCCGCCGGAGACTTTGGAGAGCCT
TATACCGGGGTACGAACAACCCTTTACAAAAACTTGGTCGAGGATGTTAGGATAGAGGTGGCTGCTCTGG
GAGGTGACTACTTGTTCGCCACTGCTGCACGAGGGGGCGGTATAGGTGCCTCCAGCCGACCAGGGGGAGG
CCCTGATGGCTCAGGAATTAGGAGTCAAGATCCCTGGCGACCATTTAAAAAGCTCGACATAGAGAGAGAC
ATACAGCCTTGCGCCACTGGAGTCTGTAATTGTCTGTCTCGAGGTAGTTAACTAGCTTACCGCACTGTGT
GTGGTTTCTCAAGACCAAGACAGCTAAAGCCTAAAGTCAGAGATCTAATATGTGTATTGTTATTCATGAC
ACCACAGCTGCCACTTTTGGTGTTATGATCTGTTTGTAGAAGTAGGAATTCTTTTTTTTCTACTTAATAA
TAGCTTAAAGAGCTGTGCAATTTGGTCTGTATTTTTTGTGTATTTTGCACTCATTATTTGTGAACAGTTT
GAGAACTATTTATTTTCTAAGATTTGTGCACGTATGAACCACTTTTCATCTATATACCACCATGTTTATT
CTGCATCTATGGGATTGAGTTTGAATATTCGTTGATCAACAAAGTTATATTTGGTGGATACTACTTGAAG
GTGCATATACTTTGTGCTCATATATTTAGTTGATATTCTGGATTTTGAGCTGGACAAATTGATCAAGGTA
GTCTAATCTGGTCTGGTTACTAATAAAACTCAAGAGATCACTGTCTCGCTTTACAGGGGCAACTCCGTCC
AGAGAATTCGCATGCGGAGGTCAACATGGTGGAGCACGACACTCTGGTCTACTCCAAAAATGTCAAAGAT
ACAGTCTCAGAAGATCAAAGGGCTATTGAGACTTTTCAACAAAGGATAATTTCGGGAAACCTCCTCGGAT
TCCATTGCCCAGCTATCTGTCACTTCATCGAAAGGACAGTAGAAAAGGAAGGTGGCTCCTACAAATGCCA
TCATTGCGATAAAGGAAAGGCTATCATTCAAGATCTCTCTGCCGACAGTGGTCCCAAAGATGGACCCCCA
CCCACGAGGAGCATCGTGGAAAAAGAAGAGGTTCCAACCACGTCTACAAAGCAAGTGGATTGATGTGACA
TCTCCACTGACGTAAGGGATGACGCACAATCCCACTATCCTTCGCAAGACCCTTCCTCTATATAAGGAAG
TTCATTTCATTTGGAGAGGACACGCTCGAGTATAAGAGCTCATTTTTACAACAATTACCAACAACAACAA
ACAACAAACAACATTACAATTACATTTACAATTATCGATACAATGGCACCTATTTCATCCACGTGGAGCA
GGTTGATAAGGTTCGTGGCTGTAGAAACTTCCCTGGTTCATATTGGTGAGCCAATTGATGCAACGATGGA
CGTTGGCCTCGCCCGTAGAGAAGGTAAGACAATTCAAGCATACGAAATAATCGGAAGCGGCAGTGCCCTC
GATCTTTCTGCACAAGTCTCTAAGAACGTACTCACAGTTAGGGAATTGTTGATGCCGCTCAGTCGAGAAG
AGATTAAGACCGTTCGATGCCTCGGCTTGAACTATCCGGTCCACGCCACAGAAGCTAACGTGGCCGTGCC
GAAGTTTCCTAACCTGTTCTATAAGCCCGTAACATCATTGATTGGTCCAGGCGGTCTTATTACTATTCCC
TCCGTCGTTCAACCCCCCAAGGAGCACCAGTCAGATTACGAGGCTGAGCTGGTTATAGTAATAGGTAAGG
CAGCAAAGAACGTATCAGAGGATGAGGCTTTGGATTATGTATTGGGCTATACCGCTGCAAACGATATATC
TTTCCGTAAGCATCAATTGGCTGTCAGTCAATGGAGCTTCAGCAAGGGCTTTGATGGAACTAATCCACTT
GGTCCCTGCTTGGTTTCCGCCTCCAGTATCCCTGACCCACAGGATATTCCAATACAGTGCAAATTGAATG
GTGGAGTCGTCCAAAATGGCAACACCAGAGATCAAATCTTCAACGTTAAGAAAACCATATCATTTCTTTC
CCAGGGGACTACTTTGGAGCCCGGTTCCATTATCCTTACCGGGACCCCAGATGGGGTGGGGTTCGTACGA
AACCCGCCCCTGTATTTGAAGGATGGCGATGAGGTTATGACTTGGATCGGTAGTGGAATCGGAACTCTCG
CAAATACAGTTCGAGAAGAACAAACGTGCTTTGCATCAGGCGGCCACGAATAGCTTGTCCTGCTTTAATG
AGATATGCGAGAAGCCTATGATCGCATGATATTTGCTTTCAATTCTGTTGTGCACGTTGTAAAAAACCTG
AGCATGTGTAGCTCAGATCCTTACCGCCGGTTTCGGTTCATTCTAATGAATATATCACCCGTTACTATCG
TATTTTTATGAATAATATTCTCCGTTCAATTTACTGATTGTACCCTACTACTTATATGTACAATATTAAA
ATGAAAACAATATATTGTGCTGAATAGGTTTATAGCGACATCTATGATAGAGCGCCACAATAACAAACAA
TTGCGTTTTATTATTACAAATCCAATTTTAAAAAAAGCGGCAGAACCGGTCAAACCTAAAAGACTGATTA
CATAAATCTTATTCAAATTTCAAAAGTGCCCCAGGGGCTAGTATCTACGACACACCGAGCGGCGAACTAA
TAACGCTCACTGAAGGGAACTCCGGTTCCCCGCCGGCGCGCATGGGTGAGATTCCTTGAAGTTGAGTATT
GGCCGTCCGCTCTACCGAAAGTTACGGGCACCATTCAACCCGGTCCAGCACGGCGGCCGGGTAACCGACT
TGCTGCCCCGAGAATTATGCAGCATTTTTTTGGTGTATGTGGGCCCCAAATGAAGTGCAGGTCAAACCTT
GACAGTGACGACAAATCGTTGGGCGGGTCCAGGGCGAATTTTGCGACAACATGTCGAGGCTCAGCAGGAC
CGCTTGTGGAATTCCTCGAGGGAGTCATCAAAATATTTAGCAGCATTCCAGATTGGGTTCAATCAACAAG
GTACGAGCCATATCACTTTATTCAAATTGGTATCGCCAAAACCAAGAAGGAACTCCCATCCTCAAAGGTT
TGTAAGGAAGAATTCTCAGTCCAAAGCCTCAACAAGGTCAGGGTACAGAGTCTCCAAACCATTAGCCAAA
AGCTACAGGAGATCAATGAAGAATCTTCAATCAAAGTAAACTACTGTTCCAGCACATGCATCATGGTCAG
TAAGTTTCAGAAAAAGACATCCACCGAGGACTTAAAGTTAGTGGGCATCTTTGAAAGTAATCTTGTCAAC
ATCGAGCAGCTGGCTTGTGGGGACCAGACAAAAAAGGAATGGTGCAGAATTGTTAGGCGCACCTACCAAA
AGCATCTTTGCCTTTATTGCAAAGATAAAGCAGATTCCTCTAGTACAAGTGGGGAACAAAATAACGTGGA
AAAGAGCTGTCCTGACAGCCCACTCACTAATGCGTATGACGAACGCAGTGACGACCACAAAAGAATTCCC
TCTATATAAGAAGGCATTCATTCCCATTTGAAGGATCATCAGATACTGAACCAATATTTCTCAATGGCCT
CTTTTGAAAATTCACTCTCTGTGTTGATCGTGGGAGCCGGTTTGGGTGGTCTAGCAGCTGCTATCGCTCT
CCGACGACAGGGCCACGTGGTTAAGATCTACGACTCATCTAGCTTTAAGGCCGAGCTCGGCGCAGGCTTG
GCAGTTCCACCGAATACACTGCGTAGTCTACAGCAATTGGGTTGTAACACTGAAAACCTTAACGGCGTTG
ATAATCTCTGTTTTACTGCCATGGGATATGATGGGTCAGTGGGCATGATGAACAATATGACTGATTACCG
TGAAGCATATGGCACTAGTTGGATCATGGTTCATCGTGTCGATTTGCATAACGAGTTGATGAGAGTTGCT
TTGGACCCAGGGGGATTGGGCCCTCCCGCAACGCTTCACCTGAATCATCGAGTCACGTTTTGTGATGTAG
ATGCTTGTACGGTGACATTTACCAACGGTACAACTCAAAGTGCAGATCTTATCGTTGGGGCTGACGGGAT
ACGTTCAACTATCCGTAGATTTGTCTTGGAGGAGGACGTGACCGTTCCCGCAAGCGGAATTGTGGGGTTT
CGATGGTTGGTACAGGCTGATGCCCTCGATCCATATCCTGAACTCGATTGGATAGTCAAAAAGCCACCGC
TCGGAGCTAGGTTGATTTCTACGCCCCAGAATCCACAATCTGGAGTGGGACTGGCAGATCGTAGAACTAT
TATTATATACGCTTGTCGTGGGGGGACAATGGTAAATGTGCTGGCCGTACACGATGACGAGCGAGATCAG
AATACTGCAGATTGGAGCGTTCCAGCATCAAAGGATGACTTGTTTCGAGTATTCCATGACTACCATCCGA
GATTCAGACGGCTCTTGGAATTGGCTCAAGATATAAATCTCTGGCAGATGAGGGTTGTGCCGGTGCTCAA
GAAATGGGTGAACAAACGAGTGTGCCTGCTTGGAGATGCCGCTCATGCCTCTCTTCCGACTCTCGGCCAG
GGTTTCGGGATGGGATTGGAGGACGCCGTAGCCCTTGGTACTCTCTTGCCAAAAGGTACGACTGCTAGTC
AAATAGAGACAAGACTGGCTGTCTACGAACAGCTTAGAAAGGACCGAGCAGAGTTTGTAGCCGCTGAAAG
TTATGAAGAGCAGTATGTCCCCGAGATGAGGGGCTTGTACTTGCGTAGCAAGGAACTTAGAGATAGAGTC
ATGGGGTATGACATAAAAGTGGAGTCTGAGAAGGTACTGGAAACCTTGCTTAGGAGCTCTAACTCAGCTT
AGCTTGTCAAGCAGATCGTTCAAACATTTGGCAATAAAGTTTCTTAAGATTGAATCCTGTTGCCGGTCTT
GCGATGATTATCATATAATTTCTGTTGAATTACGTTAAGCATGTAATAATTAACATGTAATGCATGACGT
TATTTATGAGATGGGTTTTTATGATTAGAGTCCCGCAATTATACATTTAATACGCGATAGAAAACAAAAT
ATAGCGCGCAAACTAGGATAAATTATCGCGCGCGGTGTCATCTATGTTACTAGATCGACGCTGAGCTTGT
CTTCGAGGATGCACATGTGACCGAGGGACACGAAGTGGTTTAAACTATCAGTGTTTGACAGGATATATTG
GCGGGTAAACCTAAGAGAAAAGAGCGTTTATTAGAATAATCGGATATTTAAAAGGGCGTGAAAAGGTTTA
TCCGTTCGTCCATTTGTATGTGCCAACCACAGGAACCGTAAAAAGGCCGCGTTGCTGGCGTTTTTCCATA
GGCTCCGCCCCCCTGACGAGCATCACAAAAATCGACGCTCAAGTCAGAGGTGGCGAAACCCGACAGGACT
ATAAAGATACCAGGCGTTTCCCCCTGGAAGCTCCCTCGTGCGCTCTCCTGTTCCGACCCTGCCGCTTACC
GGATACCTGTCCGCCTTTCTCCCTTCGGGAAGCGTGGCGCTTTCTCATAGCTCACGCTGTAGGTATCTCA
GTTCGGTGTAGGTCGTTCGCTCCAAGCTGGGCTGTGTGCACGAACCCCCCGTTCAGCCCGACCGCTGCGC
CTTATCCGGTAACTATCGTCTTGAGTCCAACCCGGTAAGACACGACTTATCGCCACTGGCAGCAGCCACT
GGTAACAGGATTAGCAGAGCGAGGTATGTAGGCGGTGCTACAGAGTTCTTGAAGTGGTGGCCTAACTACG
GCTACACTAGAAGGACAGTATTTGGTATCTGCGCTCTGCTGAAGCCAGTTACCTTCGGAAAAAGAGTTGG
TAGCTCTTGATCCGGCAAACAAACCACCGCTGGTAGCGGTGGTTTTTTTGTTTGCAAGCAGCAGATTACG
CGCAGAAAAAAAGGATCTCAAGAAGATCCTTTGATCTTTTCTACGGGGTCTGACGCTCAGTGGAACGAAA
ACTCACGTTAAGGGATTTTGGTCATGAGATTATCAAAAAGGATCTTCACCTAGATCCTTTTAAATTAAAA
ATGAAGTTTTAAATCAATCTAAAGTATATATGAGTAAACTTGGTCTGACAGCTAAAACAATTCATCCAGT
AAAATATAATATTTTATTTTCTCCCAATCAGGCTTGATCCCCAGTAAGTCAAAAAATAGCTCGACATACT
GTTCTTCCCCGATATCCTCCCTGATCGACCGGACGCAGAAGGCAATGTCATACCACTTGTCCGCCCTGCC
GCTTCTCCCAAGATCAATAAAGCCACTTACTTTGCCATCTTTCACAAAGATGTTGCTGTCTCCCAGGTCG
CCGTGGGAAAAGACAAGTTCCTCTTCGGGCTTTTCCGTCTTTAAAAAATCATACAGCTCGCGCGGATCTT
TAAATGGAGTGTCCTCTTCCCAGTTTTCGCAATCCACATCGGCCAGATCGTTATTCAGTAAGTAATCCAA
TTCGGCTAAGCGGCTGTCTAAGCTATTCGTATAGGGACAATCCGATATGTCGATGGAGTGAAAGAGCCTG
ATGCACTCCGCATACAGCTCGATAATCTTTTCAGGGCTTTGTTCATCTTCATACTCTTCCGAGCAAAGGA
CGCCATCGGCCTCACTCATGAGCAGATTGCTCCAGCCATCATGCCGTTCAAAGTGCAGGACCTTTGGAAC
AGGCAGCTTTCCTTCCAGCCATAGCATCATGTCCTTTTCCCGTTCCACATCATAGGTGGTCCCTTTATAC
CGGCTGTCCGTCATTTTTAAATATAGGTTTTCATTTTCTCCCACCAGCTTATATACCTTAGCAGGAGACA
TTCCTTCCGTATCTTTTGCGCAGCGGTATTTTTCGATCAGTTTTTTCAATTCCGGTGATATTCTCATTTT
AGCCATACTCTTCCTTTTTCAATATTATTGAAGCATTTATCAAGGTTATTGTCTCATGAGCGGATACATA
TTTGAATGTATTTAGAAAAATAAACAAATAGGGGTTCCGCGCACGAATTGGCCAGCGCTGCCATTTTTGG
GGTGAGGCCGTTCGCGGCCGAGGGGCGCAGCCCCTGGGGGGATGGGAGCTCGGTGCCTTGATGTGGGCGC
CGGCGGTCGAGTGGCGACGGCGCGGCTTGTCCGCGCCCTGGTAGATTGCCTGGCCGTAGGCCAGCCATTT
TTGAGCGGCCAGCGGCCGCGATAGGCCGACGCGAAGCGGCGGGGCGTAGGGAGCGCAGCGACCGAAGGGT
AGGCGCTTTTTGCAGCTCTTCGGCTGTGCGCTGGCCAGACAGTTATGCACAGGCCAGGCGGGTTTTAAGA
GTTTTAATAAGTTTTAAAGAGTTTTAGGCGGAAAAATCGCCTTTTTTCTCTTTTATATCAGTCACTTACA
TGTGTGACCGGTTCCCAATGTACGGCTTTGGGTTCCCAATGTACGGGTTCCGGTTCCCAATGTACGGCTT
TGGGTTCCCAATGTACGTGCTATCCACAGGAAAGAAGCTTTTTCGACCTTTTTCCCCTGCTAGGGCAATT
TGCCCTAGCATCTGCTCCGTACATTAGGAACCGGCGGATGCTTCGCCCTCGATCAGGTTGCGGTAGCGCA
TGACTAGGATCGGGCCAGCCTGCCCCGCCTCCTCCTTCAAATCGTACTCCGGCAGGTCATTTGACCCGAT
CAGCTTGCGCACGGTGAAACAGAACTTCTTGAACTCTCCGGCGCTGCCACTGCGTTCGTAGATCGTCTTG
AACAACCATCTGGCTTCTGCCTTGCCTGCGGCGCGGCGTGCCAGGCGGTAGAGAAAACGGCCGATGCCGG
GATCGATCAAAAAGTAATCGGGGTGAACCGTCAGCACGTCCGGGTTCTTGCCTTCTGTGATCTCGCGGTA
CATCCAATCAGCTAGCTCGATCTCGATGTACTCCGGCCGCCCGGTTTCGCTCTTTACGATCTTGTAGCGG
CTAATCAAGGCTTCACCCTCGGATACCGTCACCAGGCGGCCGTTCTTGGCCTTCTTCGTACGCTGCATGG
CAACGTGCGTGGTGTTTAACCGAATGCAGGTTTCTACCAGGTCGTCTTTCTGCTTTCCGCCATCGGCTCG
CCGGCAGAACTTGAGTACGTCCGCAACGTGTGGACGGAACACGCGGCCGGGCTTGTCTCCCTTCCCTTCC
CGGTATCGGTTCATGGATTCGGTTAGATGGGAAACCGCCATCAGTACCAGGTCGTAATCCCACACACTGG
CCATGCCGGCCGGCCCTGCGGAAACCTCTACGTGCCCGTCTGGAAGCTCGTAGCGGATCACCTCGCCAGC
TCGTCGGTCACGCTTCGACAGACGGAAAACGGCCACGTCCATGATGCTGCGACTATCGCGGGTGCCCACG
TCATAGAGCATCGGAACGAAAAAATCTGGTTGCTCGTCGCCCTTGGGCGGCTTCCTAATCGACGACGCAC
CGGCTGCCGGCGGTTGCCGGGATTCTTTGCGGATTCGATCAGCGGCCGCTTGCCACGATTCACCGGGGCG
TGCTTCTGCCTCGATGCGTTGCCGCTGGGCGGCCTGCGCGGCCTTCAACTTCTCCACCAGGTCATCACCC
AGCGCCGCGCCGATTTGTACCGGGCCGGATGGTTTGCGACCGCTCACGCCGATTCCTCGGGCTTGGGGGT
TCCAGTGCCATTGCAGGGCCGGCAGACAACCCAGCCGCTTACGCCTGGCCAACCGCCCGTTCCTCCACAC
ATGGGGCATTCCACGGCGTCGGTGCCTGGTTGTTCTTGATTTTCCATGCCGCCTCCTTTAGCCGCTAAAA
TTCATCTACTCATTTATTCATTTGCTCATTTACTCTGGTAGCTGCGCGATGTATTCAGATAGCAGCTCGG
TAATGGTCTTGCCTTGGCGTACCGCGTACATCTTCAGCTTGGTGTGATCCTCCGCCGGCAACTGAAAGTT
GACCCGCTTCATGGCTGGCGTGTCTGCCAGGCTGGCCAACGTTGCAGCCTTGCTGCTGCGTGCGCTCGGA
CGGCCGGCACTTAGCGTGTTTGTGCTTTTGCTCATTTTCTCTTTACCTCATTAACTCAAATGAGTTTTGA
TTTAATTTCAGCGGCCAGCGCCTGGACCTCGCGGGCAGCGTCGCCCTCGGGTTCTGATTCAAGAACGGTT
GTGCCGGCGGCGGCAGTGCCTGGGTAGCTCACGCGCTGCGTGATACGGGACTCAAGAATGGGCAGCTCGT
ACCCGGCCAGCGCCTCGGCAACCTCACCGCCGATGCGCGTGCCTTTGATCGCCCGCGACACGACAAAGGC
CGCTTGTAGCCTTCCATCCGTGACCTCAATGCGCTGCTTAACCAGCTCCACCAGGTCGGCGGTGGCCCAT
ATGTCGTAAGGGCTTGGCTGCACCGGAATCAGCACGAAGTCGGCTGCCTTGATCGCGGACACAGCCAAGT
CCGCCGCCTGGGGCGCTCCGTCGATCACTACGAAGTCGCGCCGGCCGATGGCCTTCACGTCGCGGTCAAT
CGTCGGGCGGTCGATGCCGACAACGGTTAGCGGTTGATCTTCCCGCACGGCCGCCCAATCGCGGGCACTG
CCCTGGGGATCGGAATCGACTAACAGAACATCGGCCCCGGCGAGTTGCAGGGCGCGGGCTAGATGGGTTG
CGATGGTCGTCTTGCCTGACCCGCCTTTCTGGTTAAGTACAGCGATAACCTTCATGCGTTCCCCTTGCGT
ATTTGTTTATTTACTCATCGCATCATATACGCAGCGACCGCATGACGCAAGCTGTTTTACTCAAATACAC
ATCACCTTTTTAGACGGCGGCGCTCGGTTTCTTCAGCGGCCAAGCTGGCCGGCCAGGCCGCCAGCTTGGC
ATCAGACAAACCGGCCAGGATTTCATGCAGCCGCACGGCTGATGGGCTGCCTGTATCGAGTGGTGATTTT
GTGCCGAGCTGCCGGTCGGGGAGCTGTTGGCTGGCTGGTGGCAGGATATATTGTGGTGTAAACAAATTGA
CGCTTAGACAACTTAATAACACATTGCGGACGTTTTTAATGTACTGGGGTGGATGCAGTGGGCCCCACTC
TGTGGAAGACAATGCCGAATTCGGATCCGGAGCGGAGAATTAAGGGAGTCACGTTATGACCCCCGCCGAT
GACGCGGGACAAGCCGTTTTACGTTTGGAACTGACAGAACCGCAACGTTGAAGGAGCCACTGAGCCGCGG
GTTTCTGGAGTTTAATGAGCTAAGCACATACGTCAGAAACCATTATTGCGCGTTCAAAAGTCGCCTAAGG
TCACTATCAGCTAGCAAATATTTCTTGTCAAAAATGCTCCACTGACGTTCCATAAATTCCCCTCGGTATC
CAATTAGAGTCTCATATTCACTCTCCTATTTTTACAACAATTACCAACAACAACAAACAACAAACAACAT
TACAATTACATTTACAATTACCATGGTTGAACAAGATGGATTGCACGCAGGTTCTCCGGCCGCTTGGGTG
GAGAGGCTATTCGGCTATGACTGGGCACAACAGACAATCGGCTGCTCTGATGCCGCCGTGTTCCGGCTGT
CAGCGCAGGGGCGCCCGGTTCTTTTTGTCAAGACCGACCTGTCCGGTGCCCTGAATGAACTGCAGGACGA
GGCAGCGCGGCTATCGTGGCTGGCCACGACGGGCGTTCCTTGCGCAGCTGTGCTCGACGTTGTCACTGAA
GCGGGAAGGGACTGGCTGCTATTGGGCGAAGTGCCGGGGCAGGATCTCCTGTCATCTCACCTTGCTCCTG
CCGAGAAAGTATCCATCATGGCTGATGCAATGCGGCGGCTGCATACGCTTGATCCGGCTACCTGCCCATT
CGACCACCAAGCGAAACATCGCATCGAGCGAGCACGTACTCGGATGGAAGCCGGTCTTGTCGATCAGGAT
GATCTGGACGAAGAGCATCAGGGGCTCGCGCCAGCCGAACTGTTCGCCAGGCTCAAGGCGCGCATGCCCG
ACGGCGAGGATCTCGTCGTGACTCATGGCGATGCCTGCTTGCCGAATATCATGGTGGAAAATGGCCGCTT
TTCTGGATTCATCGACTGTGGCCGGCTGGGTGTGGCGGACCGCTATCAGGACATAGCGTTGGCTACCCGT
GATATTGCTGAAGAGCTTGGCGGCGAATGGGCTGACCGCTTCCTCGTGCTTTACGGTATCGCCGCTCCCG
ATTCGCAGCGCATCGCCTTCTATCGCCTTCTTGACGAGTTCTTCTGAGCGGGACTCTGGGGTTCGCTAGA
GTCCTGCTTTAATGAGATATGCGAGACGCCTATGATCGCATGATATTTGCTTTCAATTCTGTTGTGCACG
TTGTAAAAAACCTGAGCATGTGTAGCTCAGATCCTTACCGCCGGTTTCGGTTCATTCTAATGAATATATC
ACCCGTTACTATCGTATTTTTATGAATAATATTCTCCGTTCAATTTACTGATTGTACCCTACTACTTATA
TGTACAATATTAAAATGAAAACAATATATTGTGCTGAATAGGTTTATAGCGACATCTATGATAGAGCGCC
ACAATAACAAACAATTGCGTTTTATTATTACAAATCCAATTTTAAAAAAAGCGGCAGAACCGGTCAAACC
TAAAAGACTGATTACATAAATCTTATTCAAATTTCAAAAGTGCCCCAGGGGCTAGTATCTACGACACACC
GAGCGGCGAACTAATAACGCTCACTGAAGGGAACTCCGGTTCCCCGCCGGCGCGCATGGGTGAGATTCCT
TGAAGTTGAGTATTGGCCGTCCGCTCTACCGAAAGTTACGGGCACCATTCAACCCGGTCCAGCACGGCGG
CCGGGTAACCGACTTGCTGCCCCGAGAATTATGCAGCATTTTTTTGGTGTATGTGGGCCCCAAATGAAGT
GCAGGTCAAACCTTGACAGTGACGACAAATCGTTGGGCGGGTCCAGGGCGAATTTTGCGACAACATGTCG
AGGCTCAGCCGCTGCAAGAATTCAAGCTTGGAGGTCAACATGGTGGAGCACGACACTCTGGTCTACTCCA
AAAATGTCAAAGATACAGTCTCAGAAGATCAAAGGGCTATTGAGACTTTTCAACAAAGGATAATTTCGGG
AAACCTCCTCGGATTCCATTGCCCAGCTATCTGTCACTTCATCGAAAGGACAGTAGAAAAGGAAGGTGGC
TCCTACAAATGCCATCATTGCGATAAAGGAAAGGCTATCATTCAAGATCTCTCTGCCGACAGTGGTCCCA
AAGATGGACCCCCACCCACGAGGAGCATCGTGGAAAAAGAAGAGGTTCCAACCACGTCTACAAAGCAAGT
GGATTGATGTGACATCTCCACTGACGTAAGGGATGACGCACAATCCCACTATCCTTCGCAAGACCCTTCC
TCTATATAAGGAAGTTCATTTCATTTGGAGAGGACACGCTCGAGTATAAGAGCTCATTTTTACAACAATT
ACCAACAACAACAAACAACAAACAACATTACAATTACATTTACAATTATCGATACAATGAACTCAAGTAA
GAATCCGCCCTCCACATTGTTGGATGTATTTCTCGACACGGCTAGAAATCTTGATACCGCTAGTAGGAAT
GTCCTGGAATGCGGGGAACATCGTTGGTCATATCGTGAATTGGATACGGTAAGCTCTGCCCTGGCCCAGC
ACCTTCGATATACCGTCGGCTTGAGTCCTACAGTAGCCGTGATCAGTGAGAACCACCCTTACATATTGGC
CTTGATGTTGGCCGTTTGGAAATTGGGGGGTACCTTCGCTCCAATCGACGTACATAGTCCCGCCGAGCTC
GTGGCTGGCATGTTGAATATAGTTAGCCCCAGCTGTCTGGTTATACCTTCTAGTGACGTTACCAACCAGA
CATTGGCCTGCGATCTCAATATACCAGTAGTAGCTTTCCACCCTCATCAATCAACGATACCGGAACTGAA
CAAAAAGTACTTGACTGACAGTCAAATATCACCTGACTTGCCTTTCCCCGACCCCAACAGGCCGGCTCTT
TATCTGTTTACCAGCAGCGCTACTTCTCGTTCTAATCTGAAATGCGTCCCCTTGACGCATACATTTATCC
TTAGAAACTCTCTTTCAAAAAGGGCCTGGTGCAAACGTATGAGGCCCGAAACCGATTTTGATGGTATTCG
TGTACTCGGTTGGGCTCCTTGGTCCCACGTGCTTGCACATATGCAGGACATTGGACCATTGACGCTTTTG
AACGCAGGGTGCTACGTTTTTGCTACGACTCCTTCAACATATCCGACAGAGCTGAAGGACGATCGAGATG
TGATCTCCTGTGCCGCCAACGCAGTCATGTATAAGGGAGTTAAGTCATTTGCCTGTCTACCTTTTGTGTT
GGGCGGACTTAAAGCACTCTGCGAAAGCGAGCCATCTGTAAAAGCTCAGTTGCAAGTGGAAGAGCGAGCA
CAATTGCTCAAATCCCTGCAGCATATGAAGATCCTGGAGTGCGGTGGTGCCATGTTGGAAGTCTCCGTTG
CATCCTGGGCAATAGAGAACAGAATCCCCATAAGCATTGGGATAGGCATGACTGAAACTGGTGGAGCCCT
CTTCGCTGGACCAGTTCAGGCAATACAAACAGGATTTTCATCAGAGGACAAGTTCATAGAGGACGCCACT
TATCTTTTGGTGAAGGATGACTATGAGTCCCACGCCGAGGAAGATATTAACGAAGGTGAACTCGTCGTCA
AGTCCAGGATGCTGCCTCGTGGGTATCTGGGGTATAATGATCCATCATTCAGCGTTGATGATGCAGGCTG
GGTGACGTTCAAAACGGGAGATAGGTACAGTGTTACACCCGACGGCAAATTTAGCTGGCTGGGGAGAAAT
ACCGACTTCATTCAGATGACATCTGGTGAAACCTTGGACCCTCGTCCGATAGAAAGTCTCCTCTGTGAGT
CCTCACTTATTTCTAGGGCCTGCGTAATTGGCGATAAGTTTCTTAACGGGCCAGCAACTGCTGTTTGTGC
CATAATCGAACTGGAACCAACCACCGTTGAGAAGGGTCAAGCTCATTCCAGAGACATAGCTAGGATATTC
GCCCCCATCAACAGGGATTTGCCCCCCCCTTTGCGTATCGCATGGTCACATGTCCTGGTTTTGCAGCCTA
GTGAGAAGATACCTATGACAAAGAAGGGGACGATTTTTCGAAAAAAGATCGAACAAGTCTTTGGGTCCGC
ATTGGGTGGATCATCCGGCGACAATAGCCAAGCTACTACTGACGCTAGCGTGGTAAGACGTGACGAACTC
AGTAACACAGTGAAGCACATTATATCCCGAGTGTTGGGGGTGTCTGATGACGAACTCTTGTGGACCCTCT
CTTTCGCCGAGTTGGGTATGACTTCTGCTTTGGCCACCAGGATTGCAAATGAGTTGAACGAAGTCCTTGT
GGGAGTGAACTTGCCTATAAACGCCTGCTATATTCATGTGGATCTTCCGAGCCTCAGTAATGCAGTCTAT
GCCAAACTCGCACACTTGAAGTTGCCAGACCGTACTCCGGAACCACGAAAGGCACCAGTTGAAAATCCCG
GAGGTAAAGAGATCGTCATTGTAGGCCAGGCCTTCCGTTTGCCCGGGAGTATCAACGACGTCGCCTCTCT
TAGGGATGCCTTTTTGGCTAGGCAGGCCAGCTCAATTATTACCGAGATACCTCCGGACAGGTGGGACCAC
GCATCCTTCTACCCAAAAGATATTCGTTTCAATAAGGCTGGGCTGGTGGACATCGCCAACTACGATCATT
CCTTCTTTGGGCTGACCGCCACGGAAGCACTCTATCTCAGCCCTACGATGCGACTCGCCTTGGAGGTGTC
ATTTGAAGCATTGGAGAATGCCAACATTCCAGTTTCTCAACTGAAGGGCTCCCAGACAGCAGTGTATGTT
GCAACAACAGACGATGGTTTTGAAACGTTGCTCAACGCCGAAGCAGGTTACGATGCCTACACCAGATTTT
ACGGGACTGGGAGGGCTGCCTCTACGGCATCAGGCCGTATAAGTTATCTCCTCGATGTACATGGACCATC
CATCACTGTGGACACAGCCTGCAGTGGAGGAGCAGTGTGCATAGATCAAGCCATTGATTATCTCCAGTCC
TCAAGTGCTGCTGATACCGCTATTATTTGTGCTAGTAATACCCATTGCTGGCCGGGGTCATTTATGTTTC
TCAGCGCTCAAGGTATGGTTTCATCTGGGGGTAGATGTGCTACATTCACGACTGATGCAGACGGATATGT
TCCATCCGAAGGAGCTGTAGCTTTCATACTTAAGACAAGAGAGGCTGCTATGAGAGATAAAGATACCATA
TTGGCAACAATAAAGGCTACGCAAATTTCCCACAACGGACGATCCCAAGGACTCGTGGCTCCTAACGTTA
ATAGTCAAGCCGATCTGCATCGTAGCCTCCTTCAGAAAGCCGGGCTTTCCCCTGCCGATATACATTTCAT
AGAAGCACACGGCACTGGGACAAGTCTCGGAGACTTGTCTGAAATCCAAGCCATTAACGACGCTTATACC
TCTAGTCAACCCAGAACAGCCGGACCATTGATTGTGTCCGCCTCCAAAACTGTGATCGGGCACACTGAAC
CTGCTGGACCATTGGTCGGTATGCTCTCTGTACTCAATTCCTTTAAGGAAGGGGCTGTCCCGGGGCTTGC
CCACCTTACCGCCGACAACTTGAATCCGGCTTTGGATTGCTCTAGTGTCCCTTTGTTGATTCCGTATCAA
CCGGTACATTTGGCTGCACCCAAGCCACATAGGGCCGCTGTTATGAGTTATGGGTTCTCCGGTACACTGG
GAGGGATCGTGTTGGAAGCTCCGGATGAAGAGCGTCTTGAAGAAGAACCCCCAAACGACAAGCCAATGTT
GTTTGTAGTTAGTGCTAAGACCCATACCGCCCTGATCGAGTATTTGGGTAGATATTTGGAGTTTTTGCTT
CAAGCCAACCCGCAAGATTTCTGCGACATATGTTACACATCATGCGTCGGCCGTGAACATTATAGGTACC
GTTTCGCTTGCGTCGCCAACGACATGGAGGACCTGATCGGCCAACTTCAAAAAAGGCTGGGGTCCAAGGT
ACCGCCAAAACCGAGCTATAAGCGAGGCGCACTTGCTTTTGCATTCTCCGGTCAAGGTACTCAGTTTAGA
GGTATGGCAACTGAACTGGCAAAAGCCTACTCAGGTTTTAGGAAGATAGTCAGTGACTTGGCTAAGAGGG
CCTCCGAACTCTCCGGCCATGCTATTGATAGGTTCTTGTTGGCTTATGATATTGGCGCTGAAAATGTGGC
ACCAGACTCAGAAGCAGACCAAATATGCATATTCGTGTACCAATGCAGCGTGCTCAGATGGCTTCAGACC
ATGGGCATTCGTCCTAGTGCTGTAATAGGTCACTCACTGGGAGAAATCTCTGCTTCAGTTGCAGCAGGGG
CACTCAGTCTCGACAGCGCCCTGGATCTCGTGATAAGCAGGGCTAGATTGTTGAGATCTTCTACTAATGC
CCCCGCTGGTATGGCTGCCATGTCTGCTAGCCAGGATGAGGTCGTGGAACTCATCGGAAAATTGGACCTT
GATAAAGCTAACTCCTTGTCAGTCTCAGTCATCAATGGCCCCCAGAACACCGTTGTGTCCGGTAGCTCAG
CAGCCATTGAATCAATAGTAGCATTGGCCAAGGGTAGGAAAATTAAAGCAAGCGCTCTTAATATTAATCA
GGCATTTCACTCCCCATATGTTGATTCTGCAGTACCGGGCTTGCGAGCCTGGTCAGAAAAGCATATCTCA
TCCGCAAGGCCGCTCCAGATACCGTTGTATTCAACCTTGCTTGGTGCTCAAGTCAGCGAAGGGCAAATGC
TTAATCCGGATCACTGGGTAGATCATGCCCGTAAGCCTGTTCAGTTTGCTCAAGCCGCAACAATCATGAA
AGAGTCCTTTACTGGGGTGATCATCGACATCGGTCCCCAGGTGGTTGCCTGGTCACTGCTCTTGAGCAAC
GGTTTGACATCCGTCACTGCACTCGCCGCTAAGCGTGGGCGAAGCCAACAGGTCGCTTTCCTCAGCGCCT
TGGCCGATCTGTATCAAGACTATGGTGTAGTACCTGACTTTGTCGGGTTGTACGCCCAGCAGGAGGACGC
TAGCAGGCTTAAAAAGACAGATATTTTGACCTACCCGTTTCAAAGGGTCAGACGATATCCGTCTTTCATT
CCGTCACGTCGTGCACCGACACATGCCCACGTTCAGGACGAGGAGACTCTGTCATCCGGGAGCAGTACGC
CCACATTGGAAAATACCGACCTTGATTCTGGTAAGGAGAGTCTCATGGGACCGACAAGAGGGTTGTTGCG
TGTCGACGACTTGAGGGACTCCATCGTTAGTTCTGTGAAGGACGTACTCGAACTCAAATCCAACGAGGAC
CTC
